Addgene plasmid #37452: pAAV-EF1a-DIO-HB
Depositing lab: Edward Callaway. Depositing organization: Salk Institute for Biological Studies.
Backbone
  Vector backbone: AAV
  Total vector size (bp): 5300
  Vector type: AAV
Growth in bacteria
  Bacterial resistance: Ampicillin, 100 μg/mL
  Growth temperature: 37°C
  Growth strain: Stbl3
  Copy number: Unknown
Gene/Insert
  Gene/Insert name: Histone, 2A element, rabies B19 glycoprotein (alt names: histone; 2A element; rabies B19 glycoprotein)
  Insert size (bp): 2700
  Promoter: EF1a
  Tag / fusion protein: GFP (N terminal on backbone)
  Cloning method: Restriction Enzyme; 5′ cloning site BsrG1/EcoRV (destroyed during cloning); 3′ cloning site NheI/XbaI (destroyed during cloning)
  Sequencing primers: 5′ EF1a_fwd
Terms and licenses: Academic/Nonprofit Terms; Industry Terms: Not Available to Industry
Depositor comments: Please note that there are 2 mutations in Histone, D26G and V119I. These mutations should not affect plasmid function.
How to cite: pAAV-EF1a-DIO-HB was a gift from Edward Callaway (Addgene plasmid # 37452 ; http://n2t.net/addgene:37452 ; RRID:Addgene_37452)
