[The description below was written by a language model from this plasmid's Addgene catalogue record.]
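Description:
pAAV-EF1a-DIO-HB is an adeno-associated virus transfer plasmid of about 5.3 kb, used to package recombinant AAV that delivers a Cre-dependent expression cassette to mammalian cells. It is propagated in bacteria under ampicillin selection. The record lists a recombination-deficient growth strain, the usual choice for AAV plasmids because their inverted terminal repeats are prone to rearrangement. No feature table is provided, so the ITRs, any post-transcriptional element and the polyadenylation signal are not itemised. The specific AAV backbone is not named either.

The roughly 2.7 kb insert is driven by the EF1a promoter and encodes a histone, a 2A element and the glycoprotein of the rabies virus B19 strain. GFP is recorded as an N-terminal fusion contributed by the backbone. As described, a single transcript should therefore yield a GFP-tagged histone, which would give a nuclear-localised fluorescent label, and a separate rabies glycoprotein released by ribosomal skipping at the 2A sequence. "DIO" in the name stands for a double-floxed inverted open reading frame design. In that arrangement the coding sequence sits in antisense orientation between pairs of incompatible lox sites, and Cre recombinase flips and locks it into the sense orientation, so expression is limited to Cre-expressing cells.

The record does not state a purpose. Cre-dependent supply of rabies glycoprotein is typically used to complement glycoprotein-deleted rabies virus, allowing monosynaptic retrograde spread from genetically defined starter neurons, which the nuclear GFP would mark. The depositor notes two histone substitutions, D26G and V119I, that are not expected to affect function.
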