>Addgene plasmid #37452 | pAAV-EF1a-DIO-HB | addgene partial sequence | sequence record 49373 | EF1a-fwd
TGAGGTACCGGATCCTCTAGAGTCGACTCCGGAATAACTTCGTATAGGATACTTTATACGAAGTTATGCA
GAATGGTAGCTGGATTGTAGCTGCTATTAGCAATATGAAACCTCTTAATAACTTCGTATAGCATACATTA
TACGAAGTTATGGCGCGCCCTATTACTTGTACATCTTACAGTCTGGTCTCACCCCCACTCTTGTGTGATT
CCCATGAAGATATGATCTTCCCGCTTTGGGGAGTGACTGACACCTCCCTCCCTGTCCCTCTGAGATTGTG
TTGCGTAGGTTCTGATCGATTGACTCTTCTACAACATGTCATCAGGAAAATTATCAACATCAAGGCAGTC
AGGGCCCCTGCACTCAGTAATACATACTTCCCCCAGTTCGGGAGACCCAAGTCAACTCCTGAGACCTGAT
TGTGCACATCGGGAAGGTGAACTTCAACAAAATCCTCAGCCTCGTCACCGTCCTTGAAAACGGTAGACGG
GTCTGCCAGGGGGTGCACAAGGGGGATAACCGAGGATTCCAACAACTCCATATGTTGCTGGAGGAGGGAT
GATTGCATCTCTGGGATTAAGACATTGCCGTCAGGTCCTAATATTATACCATTGAAAAACACCCCGTTCA
CATGAGGATGACACCTCCCCCCAACTCTTAAACACCCTTTTGAAGGGAGGATCTCATTCCAAGTTCTGAC
TGACTTGTAGTGAGCATCGGCTTCCATCAAGGTCTTGTTGAATATGGTATATGCTTTTCCAAACCCAGGG
ACAAGTTTTCTTAAATGACTGAGACGTCTG
