>Addgene plasmid #37452 | pAAV-EF1a-DIO-HB | addgene partial sequence | sequence record 49374 | EGFP-C 5'-CATGGTCCTGCTGGAGTTCGTG-3'
GAGCTGTACAGGGTAGTGGTGTGAAACAGACTTTGAATTTTGACCTTCTCAAGTTGGCGGGAGACGTGGA
GTCCAACCCAGGGCCCATGGTTCCTCAGGCTCTCCTGTTTGTACCCCTTCTGGTTTTTCCATTGTGTTTT
GGGAAATTCCCTATTTACACGATACCAGACAAGCTTGGTCCCTGGAGTCCGATTGACATACATCACCTCA
GCTGCCCAAACAATTTGGTAGTGGAGGACGAAGGATGCACCAACCTGTCAGGGTTCTCCTACATGGAACT
TAAAGTTGGATACATCTTAGCCATAAAAGTGAACGGGTTCACTTGCACAGGCGTTGTGACGGAGGCTGAA
ACCTACACTAACTTCGTTGGTTATGTCACAACCACGTTCAAAAGAAAGCATTTCCGCCCAACACCAGATG
CATGTAGAGCCGCGTACAACTGGAAGATGGCCGGTGACCCCAGATATGAAGAGTCTCTACACAATCCGTA
CCCTGACTACCGCTGGCTTCGAACTGTAAAAACCACCAAGGAGTCTCTCGTTATCATATCTCCAAGTGTG
GCAGATTTGGACCCATATGACAGATCCCTTCACTCGAGGGTCTTCCCTAGCGGGAAGTGCTCAGGAGTAG
CGGTGTCTTCTACCTACTGCTCCACTAACCACGATTACACCATTTGGATGCCCGAGAATCCGAGACTAGG
GATGTCTTGTGACATTTTTACCAATAGTAGAGGGAAGAGAGCATCCAAAGGGAGTGAGACTTGCGGCTTT
GTAGATGAAA
