>Addgene plasmid #37452 | pAAV-EF1a-DIO-HB | addgene partial sequence | sequence record 50422 | EGFP-N 5'-CGTCGCCGTCCAGCTCGACCAG-3'
TTGCTCACCATGGTGGCGACCGGTGGATCCTTAGCGCTGGTGTACTTGGTGATGGCCTTAGTACCCTCGG
ACACGGCGTGCTTGGCCAACTCCCCAGGCAGCAGCAGGCGCACGGCCGTCTGGATCTCCCTGGAGGTGAT
GGTCGAGCGCTTGTTGTAATGCGCCAGGCGGGAAGCCTCACCTGCGATGCGCTCGAAAATGTCGTTCACA
AACGAATTCATGATGCCCATGGCCTTGGACGAAATGCCGGTGTCAGGGTGGACCTGCTTCAGAACCTTGT
ACACATAGATGGAATAGCTCTCCTTGCGGCTGCGCTTGCGCTTCTTGCCGCCTTTCTTCTGCGCCTTAGT
CACCGCCTTCTTGGAGCCCTTTTTCGGGGCGGGAGCAGACTTCGCTGGCTCTGGCATGGTGGCGGCTCTA
GCATAACTTCGTATAAAGTATCCTATACGAAGTTATTTGCCTTAACCCAGAAATTATCACTGTTATTCTT
TAGAATGGTGCAAAGAATAACTTCGTATAATGTATGCTATACGAAGTTATGAATTCGATATCAAGCTTAT
CGATAATCAACCTCTGGATTACAAAATTTGTGAAAGATTGACTGGTATTCTTAACTATGTTGCTCCTTTT
ACGCTATGTGGATACGCTGCTTTAATGCCTTTGTATCATGCTATTGCTTCCCGTATGGCTTTCATTTTCT
CCTCCTTGTATAAATCCTGGTTGCTGTCTCTTTATGAGGAGTTGTGGCCCGTTGTCAGGCAACGTGGCGT
GGTGTGCACTGTGTTTGCTGACGCAACCCCCACTGGTTGGGGCATTGCCACCACCTGTCAGCTCCTTTCC
GGGACTTTCGCTTTCCCCCTCC
